Addgene plasmid #162228: pHR_EF1a-->GssmycLaG16LaG2_P2A_NLSIFP
Purpose: Lentiviral vector for the expression of Myc GFP nanbody LaG16LaG2 with IFP NLS in mammalian cells
Depositing lab: Wendell Lim. Depositing organization: University of California, San Francisco (UCSF). Publication: Engineering synthetic morphogen systems that can program multicellular patterning. Toda S, McKeithan WL, Hakkinen TJ, Lopez P, Klein OD, Lim WA. Science. 2020 Oct 16;370(6514):327-331. doi: 10.1126/science.abc0033. PubMed 33060357.
Backbone
  Vector backbone: pHR
  Vector type: Mammalian Expression, Lentiviral
Growth in bacteria
  Bacterial resistance: Ampicillin, 100 μg/mL
  Growth temperature: 37°C
  Growth strain: NEB Stable
  Copy number: High Copy
Gene/Insert
  Gene/Insert name: LaG16LaG2 and IFP
Terms and licenses: Academic/Nonprofit Terms; Industry Terms: Not Available to Industry
How to cite: pHR_EF1a-->GssmycLaG16LaG2_P2A_NLSIFP was a gift from Wendell Lim (Addgene plasmid # 162228 ; http://n2t.net/addgene:162228 ; RRID:Addgene_162228)
