[The description below was written by a language model from this plasmid's Addgene catalogue record and pLannotate feature annotations shown in this document.]
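Description:
pHR_EF1a-->GssmycLaG16LaG2_P2A_NLSIFP is a self-inactivating HIV-1-based lentiviral transfer vector on the pHR backbone, intended for stable expression in mammalian cells. It is propagated in E. coli as a high-copy plasmid through a ColE1/pUC-type origin and selected with ampicillin via the bla gene. The viral portion contains a truncated 5' LTR, the Ψ packaging signal with a gag fragment, the Rev response element, the cPPT/CTS, and a ΔU3 3' LTR. Together these allow the genome to be packaged, exported in a Rev-dependent manner and integrated, while LTR promoter activity is lost after integration. Outside the viral unit the backbone carries remnants typical of older pHR plasmids, including an SV40 promoter, gpt fragments, SV40 small t intron and poly(A) sequences, and partial TcR, rop and lacI segments. The record assigns no function to any of these.

The payload is driven by the human EF-1α promoter and followed by a WPRE to boost transcript stability and expression. According to the name and purpose, it encodes a Myc-tagged tandem anti-GFP nanobody, LaG16 fused to LaG2. The annotation software picks these up as two immunoglobulin heavy-chain variable-like domains plus a short GFP-nanobody match. The "Gss" prefix in the name may denote a signal sequence for secretion, but the record does not define it. A P2A self-cleaving peptide, named in the title but not annotated, separates the nanobody from an SV40 NLS fused to the infrared fluorescent protein IFP2.0. Transduced cells are therefore marked by nuclear infrared fluorescence. The associated work concerns synthetic morphogen systems for multicellular patterning, where a GFP-binding protein of this kind would interact with GFP. The two sequence records (sequenced and depositor-supplied) differ slightly in length but show the same feature layout.
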