Features (pLannotate 1.2.2; 35 found; start..end, strand, type, name):
      3..542     +  CDS            env (fragment): ENV_HV1H2 - Experimental evidence at protein level: Swiss-Prot protein existence level 1. [Transmembrane protein gp41]: Acts as a class I viral fusion protein. Under the current model, the protein has at least 3 conformational states: pre-fusion native state, pre-hairpin intermediate state, and post-fusion hairpin state. During fusion of viral and target intracellular membranes, the coiled coil regions (heptad repeats) assume a trimer-of-hairpins structure, positioning the fusion peptide in close proximity to the C-terminal region of the ectodomain. The formation of this structure appears to d
    576..693     +  misc_feature   cPPT/CTS: central polypurine tract and central termination sequence of HIV-1
    730..754     -  misc_feature   MCS (fragment): pBluescript multiple cloning site
    759..1937    +  promoter       EF-1α promoter: strong constitutive promoter for human elongation factor EF-1α
   2047..2424    +  CDS            HVM18_MOUSE: Experimental evidence at protein level: Swiss-Prot protein existence level 1. From Mus musculus (Mouse).
   2476..2766    +  CDS            HVM56_MOUSE: Experimental evidence at protein level: Swiss-Prot protein existence level 1. From Mus musculus (Mouse).
   2821..2846    +  CDS            GFP nanobody (fragment): GFP-binding fragment of a single-chain camelid antibody (Rothbauer et al., 2008)
   2935..2955    +  CDS            SV40 NLS: nuclear localization signal of SV40 (simian virus 40) large T antigen
   2992..3954    +  CDS            IFP2.0: bacteriophytochrome-based monomeric infrared fluorescent protein (Yu et al., 2014)
   3973..3991    +  misc_feature   MCS (fragment): pBluescript multiple cloning site
   3991..4579    +  misc_feature   WPRE: woodchuck hepatitis virus posttranscriptional regulatory element
   4621..4640    +  misc_feature   cPPT/CTS (fragment): central polypurine tract and central termination sequence of HIV-1
   4642..4875    +  LTR            3' LTR (ΔU3): self-inactivating 3' long terminal repeat (LTR) from HIV-1
   4900..4918    -  promoter       SP6 promoter: promoter for bacteriophage SP6 RNA polymerase
   5146..5425    +  CDS            TcR (fragment): tetracycline efflux protein; tet; confers resistance to tetracycline
   5426..5475    -  misc_feature   bom (fragment): basis of mobility region from pBR322
   5577..5612    -  CDS            rop (fragment): Rop protein, which maintains plasmids at low copy number; rop
   5707..5811    +  promoter       AmpR promoter: bla
   5812..6672    +  CDS            AmpR: β-lactamase; bla; confers resistance to ampicillin, carbenicillin, and related antibiotics
   6843..7431    +  rep_origin     ori: high-copy-number ColE1/pMB1/pBR322/pUC origin of replication
   7614..7670    +  CDS            lacI (fragment): lac repressor; lacI; The lac repressor binds to the lac operator to inhibit transcription in E. coli. This inhibition can be relieved by adding lactose or isopropyl-β-D-thiogalactopyranoside (IPTG).
   7677..8006    +  promoter       SV40 promoter: SV40 enhancer and early promoter
   8206..8325    +  CDS            gpt (fragment): XGPT_ECOLI - Also known as gpp, gxu. Experimental evidence at protein level: Swiss-Prot protein existence level 1. Purine salvage pathway enzyme that catalyzes the transfer of the ribosyl-5-phosphate group from 5-phospho-alpha-D-ribose 1- diphosphate (PRPP) to the N9 position of the 6-oxopurines guanine and xanthine to form the corresponding ribonucleotides GMP (guanosine 5'- monophosphate) and XMP (xanthosine 5'-monophosphate), with the release of PPi. To a lesser extent, also acts on hypoxanthine (PubMed:9100006, PubMed:3886014). Does not ribophosphorylate adenine (PubMed:3886014). From Esch
   8325..8660    +  CDS            gpt (fragment): XGPT_ECOLI - Also known as gpp, gxu. Experimental evidence at protein level: Swiss-Prot protein existence level 1. Purine salvage pathway enzyme that catalyzes the transfer of the ribosyl-5-phosphate group from 5-phospho-alpha-D-ribose 1- diphosphate (PRPP) to the N9 position of the 6-oxopurines guanine and xanthine to form the corresponding ribonucleotides GMP (guanosine 5'- monophosphate) and XMP (xanthosine 5'-monophosphate), with the release of PPi. To a lesser extent, also acts on hypoxanthine (PubMed:9100006, PubMed:3886014). Does not ribophosphorylate adenine (PubMed:3886014). From Esch
   8755..9060    +  CDS            frsA (fragment): FRSA_ECOLI - Also known as yafA. Experimental evidence at protein level: Swiss-Prot protein existence level 1. Catalyzes the hydrolysis of esters (PubMed:15808744). Displays esterase activity toward pNP-butyrate (PubMed:15808744). May stimulate mixed-acid fermentation by acting as a fermentation/respiration switch that down-regulates respiration and up- regulates fermentation rates (PubMed:15169777). From Escherichia coli (strain K12).
   9064..9138    +  CDS            small t antigen (fragment): SV40 (simian virus 40) small t antigen
   9140..9205    +  intron         small t intron: SV40 (simian virus 40) small t antigen intron
   9335..9355    +  CDS            SV40 NLS: nuclear localization signal of SV40 (simian virus 40) large T antigen
   9674..9757    +  CDS            large T antigen (fragment): large T antigen from SV40 (simian virus 40)
   9780..9914    +  polyA_signal   SV40 poly(A) signal: SV40 polyadenylation signal
  10082..10411   +  CDS            nef (fragment): NEF_HV1BR - Experimental evidence at protein level: Swiss-Prot protein existence level 1. Extracellular Nef protein targets CD4(+) T-lymphocytes for apoptosis by interacting with CXCR4 surface receptors (PubMed:14990729). From Human immunodeficiency virus type 1 group M subtype B (isolate BRU/LAI) (HIV-1).
  10459..10716   +  LTR            5' LTR (truncated): truncated 5' long terminal repeat (LTR) from HIV-1
  10763..10888   +  misc_feature   HIV-1 Ψ: packaging signal of human immunodeficiency virus type 1
  10872..11210   +  CDS            HIV-1 gag (fragment): gag protein from human immunodeficiency virus 1; gag
  11380..64      +  misc_feature   RRE (across the origin): The Rev response element (RRE) of HIV-1 allows for Rev-dependent mRNA export from the nucleus to the cytoplasm.
>Addgene plasmid #162228 | pHR_EF1a-->GssmycLaG16LaG2_P2A_NLSIFP | depositor full sequence | sequence record 314626 | pHR_EF1a-->GssmycLaG16LaG2_P2A_NLSIFP sequence 11549 bps
GCATCAAGCAGCTCCAGGCAAGAATCCTGGCTGTGGAAAGATACCTAAAGGATCAACAGCTCCTGGGGAT
TTGGGGTTGCTCTGGAAAACTCATTTGCACCACTGCTGTGCCTTGGAATGCTAGTTGGAGTAATAAATCT
CTGGAACAGATTTGGAATCACACGACCTGGATGGAGTGGGACAGAGAAATTAACAATTACACAAGCTTAA
TACACTCCTTAATTGAAGAATCGCAAAACCAGCAAGAAAAGAATGAACAAGAATTATTGGAATTAGATAA
ATGGGCAAGTTTGTGGAATTGGTTTAACATAACAAATTGGCTGTGGTATATAAAATTATTCATAATGATA
GTAGGAGGCTTGGTAGGTTTAAGAATAGTTTTTGCTGTACTTTCTATAGTGAATAGAGTTAGGCAGGGAT
ATTCACCATTATCGTTTCAGACCCACCTCCCAACCCCGAGGGGACCCGACAGGCCCGAAGGAATAGAAGA
AGAAGGTGGAGAGAGAGACAGAGACAGATCCATTCGATTAGTGAACGGATCTCGACGGTCGCCAAATGGC
AGTATTCATCCACAATTTTAAAAGAAAAGGGGGGATTGGGGGGTACAGTGCAGGGGAAAGAATAGTAGAC
ATAATAGCAACAGACATACAAACTAAAGAATTACAAAAACAAATTACAAAAATTCAAAATTTTCGGGTTT
ATTACAGGGACAGCAGAGATCCAGTTTGGATCGATAAGCTTGATATCGAATTCCGTGAGGCTCCGGTGCC
CGTCAGTGGGCAGAGCGCACATCGCCCACAGTCCCCGAGAAGTTGGGGGGAGGGGTCGGCAATTGAACCG
GTGCCTAGAGAAGGTGGCGCGGGGTAAACTGGGAAAGTGATGTCGTGTACTGGCTCCGCCTTTTTCCCGA
GGGTGGGGGAGAACCGTATATAAGTGCAGTAGTCGCCGTGAACGTTCTTTTTCGCAACGGGTTTGCCGCC
AGAACACAGGTAAGTGCCGTGTGTGGTTCCCGCGGGCCTGGCCTCTTTACGGGTTATGGCCCTTGCGTGC
CTTGAATTACTTCCACCTGGCTGCAGTACGTGATTCTTGATCCCGAGCTTCGGGTTGGAAGTGGGTGGGA
GAGTTCGAGGCCTTGCGCTTAAGGAGCCCCTTCGCCTCGTGCTTGAGTTGAGGCCTGGCCTGGGCGCTGG
GGCCGCCGCGTGCGAATCTGGTGGCACCTTCGCGCCTGTCTCGCTGCTTTCGATAAGTCTCTAGCCATTT
AAAATTTTTGATGACCTGCTGCGACGCTTTTTTTCTGGCAAGATAGTCTTGTAAATGCGGGCCAAGATCT
GCACACTGGTATTTCGGTTTTTGGGGCCGCGGGCGGCGACGGGGCCCGTGCGTCCCAGCGCACATGTTCG
GCGAGGCGGGGCCTGCGAGCGCGGCCACCGAGAATCGGACGGGGGTAGTCTCAAGCTGGCCGGCCTGCTC
TGGTGCCTGGCCTCGCGCCGCCGTGTATCGCCCCGCCCTGGGCGGCAAGGCTGGCCCGGTCGGCACCAGT
TGCGTGAGCGGAAAGATGGCCGCTTCCCGGCCCTGCTGCAGGGAGCTCAAAATGGAGGACGCGGCGCTCG
GGAGAGCGGGCGGGTGAGTCACCCACACAAAGGAAAAGGGCCTTTCCGTCCTCAGCCGTCGCTTCATGTG
ACTCCACGGAGTACCGGGCGCCGTCCAGGCACCTCGATTAGTTCTCGAGCTTTTGGAGTACGTCGTCTTT
AGGTTGGGGGGAGGGGTTTTATGCGATGGAGTTTCCCCACACTGAGTGGGTGGAGACTGAAGTTAGGCCA
GCTTGGCACTTGATGTAATTCTCCTTGGAATTTGCCCTTTTTGAGTTTGGATCTTGGTTCATTCTCAAGC
CTCAGACAGTGGTTCAAAGTTTTTTTCTTCCATTTCAGGTGTCGTGAGAATTCTCACGCGGCCGCCACCA
TGGGCGTTAAAGTCCTTTTCGCCCTGATCTGCATTGCCGTCGCAGAGGCCGAGCAGAAACTCATTAGTGA
GGAAGATCTGATGGCCCAGGTTCAGCTCGTAGAGTCAGGAGGCCGCCTTGTCCAGGCGGGGGATAGTCTC
AGGCTTAGCTGCGCTGCAAGCGGCCGGACTTTCAGCACGTCCGCTATGGCTTGGTTTAGGCAGGCCCCCG
GGAGAGAGCGCGAGTTCGTAGCAGCCATTACGTGGACCGTGGGAAACACCATCTTGGGTGACAGTGTGAA
AGGGCGATTCACCATCTCAAGGGATCGCGCTAAGAATACTGTTGACCTGCAAATGGACAATCTTGAGCCC
GAAGACACCGCCGTATACTATTGTAGCGCTAGAAGTCGGGGCTACGTGTTGTCCGTCCTCAGGTCTGTCG
ACTCCTACGATTACTGGGGGCAGGGCACGCAAGTCACAGTGAGCGGAGGAGGTGGTTCAGGGGGCGGGGG
GAGCGGTGGCGGTGGCAGCATGGCACAGGTCCAGTTGGTAGAATCTGGCGGCGGCCTCGTTCAAGCGGGG
GGCTCACTTCGACTTTCATGTGCGGCCAGCGGGCGCACATTTTCAAACTACGCTATGGGCTGGTTTCGAC
AAGCCCCCGGAAAAGAGAGAGAGTTTGTGGCTGCCATAAGCTGGACTGGGGTGTCCACATACTACGCTGA
TTCCGTAAAGGGCAGGTTCACGATAAGTAGAGATAATGACAAAAATACCGTTTACGTCCAGATGAACTCC
CTGATCCCGGAGGACACTGCCATCTACTATTGCGCTGCCGTTCGGGCCCGGAGCTTTTCCGACACTTACT
CACGCGTCAACGAGTACGATTACTGGGGGCAGGGGACCCAGGTCACAGTTGCCAGCGGCAGCGGCGCCAC
AAACTTCTCTCTGCTAAAGCAAGCAGGTGATGTTGAAGAAAACCCCGGGCCTCATATGGTGGATCCAAAA
AAGAAGAGAAAGGTAGATCCAAAGAAGAAAAGGAAGGTTGGCAGCGGCTCCGCTCGGGACCCTCAACCTT
TCTTCCCTCCTCTGTATCTCGGAGGACCAGAGATCACTACTGAGAACTGCGAGCGGGAACCTATACATAT
ACCAGGTTCTATTCAACCTCATGGAGCACTGCTCACAGCCGATGGACATTCTGGCGAGGTGCTGCAAGTT
TCACTCAACGCAGCCACTTTCCTGGGCCAGGAACCAACTGTTCTGCGGGGACAGACCCTGGCAGCCCTGC
TGCCAGACCAGTGGCCTGCTCTGCAGACTGCCCTGCCTCCAGGCTGCCAGGACGCCCTGCAGTATCGCGC
CACCCTGGATTGGCCCGCCGCCGGACACCTGAGCCTGACCGTGCATAGGGTGGCCGAGCTGCTGATTCTG
GAATTCGAGCCTACTGAGGCATGGGACTCTATTGGACCCCACGCTCTGAGAAATGCAATGTTCGCTCTGG
AGAGTGCTCCTAATCTCCGGGCACTGGCTGAAGTCGCAACCCAAACAGTCCGGGAACTGTCAGGTTTCGA
CCGGGTGATGCTGTACAAGTTTGCACCAGACGCAACAGGAGAGGTTATTGCCGAAGCAAGGCGCGAGGGC
ATGCAGGCTTACCTCGGGCATAGGTTTCCCGCATCCACCACCCCTGCACAAGCTAGGGCCCTCTACACAA
GACACCTGCTCCGGCTGACCGCAGACACCAGGGCTGCAGCAGTGCCCCTCGACCCCGTGCTGAATCCCCA
GACAAATGCTCCTACACCTCTGGGCGGAGCTGTCCTCAGAGCTACATCCCCAATGCACATGCAGTACCTG
AGGAATATGGGAGTGGGCTCCTCCCTGAGCGTCAGCGTCGTGGTCGGCGGCCAGCTGTGGGGACTGATTG
TCTGCCACCATCAGACACCCTACGTGCTGCCACCCGATCTGCGGACCACCCTGGAGTATCTGGGGAGGCT
CCTGTCCCTGCAGGTGCAGAGGAAAGAAGCCTGACCGCAGGCATGCAAGCTTGATATCAAGCTTATCGAT
AATCAACCTCTGGATTACAAAATTTGTGAAAGATTGACTGGTATTCTTAACTATGTTGCTCCTTTTACGC
TATGTGGATACGCTGCTTTAATGCCTTTGTATCATGCTATTGCTTCCCGTATGGCTTTCATTTTCTCCTC
CTTGTATAAATCCTGGTTGCTGTCTCTTTATGAGGAGTTGTGGCCCGTTGTCAGGCAACGTGGCGTGGTG
TGCACTGTGTTTGCTGACGCAACCCCCACTGGTTGGGGCATTGCCACCACCTGTCAGCTCCTTTCCGGGA
CTTTCGCTTTCCCCCTCCCTATTGCCACGGCGGAACTCATCGCCGCCTGCCTTGCCCGCTGCTGGACAGG
GGCTCGGCTGTTGGGCACTGACAATTCCGTGGTGTTGTCGGGGAAATCATCGTCCTTTCCTTGGCTGCTC
GCCTGTGTTGCCACCTGGATTCTGCGCGGGACGTCCTTCTGCTACGTCCCTTCGGCCCTCAATCCAGCGG
ACCTTCCTTCCCGCGGCCTGCTGCCGGCTCTGCGGCCTCTTCCGCGTCTTCGCCTTCGCCCTCAGACGAG
TCGGATCTCCCTTTGGGCCGCCTCCCCGCATCGATACCGTCGACCAAGGCAGCTGTAGATCTTAGCCACT
TTTTAAAAGAAAAGGGGGGACTGGAAGGGCTAATTCACTCCCAACGAAGACAAGATCTGCTTTTTGCTTG
TACTGGGTCTCTCTGGTTAGACCAGATCTGAGCCTGGGAGCTCTCTGGCTAACTAGGGAACCCACTGCTT
AAGCCTCAATAAAGCTTGCCTTGAGTGCTTCAAGTAGTGTGTGCCCGTCTGTTGTGTGACTCTGGTAACT
AGAGATCCCTCAGACCCTTTTAGTCAGTGTGGAAAATCTCTAGCAGCATCTAGAATTAATTCCGTGTATT
CTATAGTGTCACCTAAATCGTATGTGTATGATACATAAGGTTATGTATTAATTGTAGCCGCGTTCTAACG
ACAATATGTACAAGCCTAATTGTGTAGCATCTGGCTTACTGAAGCAGACCCTATCATCTCTCTCGTAAAC
TGCCGTCAGAGTCGGTTTGGTTGGACGAACCTTCTGAGTTTCTGGTAACGCCGTCCCGCACCCGGAAATG
GTCAGCGAACCAATCAGCAGGGTCATCGCTAGCCAGATCCTCTACGCCGGACGCATCGTGGCCGGCATCA
CCGGCGCCACAGGTGCGGTTGCTGGCGCCTATATCGCCGACATCACCGATGGGGAAGATCGGGCTCGCCA
CTTCGGGCTCATGAGCGCTTGTTTCGGCGTGGGTATGGTGGCAGGCCCCGTGGCCGGGGGACTGTTGGGC
GCCATCTCCTTGCATGCACCATTCCTTGCGGCGGCGGTGCTCAACGGCCTCAACCTACTACTGGGCTGCT
TCCTAATGCAGGAGTCGCATAAGGGAGAGCGTCGAATGGTGCACTCTCAGTACAATCTAGCTCTGATGCC
GCATAGTTAAGCCAGCCCCGACACCCGCCAACACCCGCTGACGCGCCCTGACGGGCTTGTCTGCTCCCGG
CATCCGCTTACAGACAAGCTGTGACCGTCTCCGGGAGCTGCATGTGTCAGAGGTTTTCACCGTCATCACC
GAAACGCGCGAGACGAAAGGGCCTCGTGATACGCCTATTTTTATAGGTTAATGTCATGATAATAATGGTT
TCTTAGACGTCAGGTGGCACTTTTCGGGGAAATGTGCGCGGAACCCCTATTTGTTTATTTTTCTAAATAC
ATTCAAATATGTATCCGCTCATGAGACAATAACCCTGATAAATGCTTCAATAATATTGAAAAAGGAAGAG
TATGAGTATTCAACATTTCCGTGTCGCCCTTATTCCCTTTTTTGCGGCATTTTGCCTTCCTGTTTTTGCT
CACCCAGAAACGCTGGTGAAAGTAAAAGATGCTGAAGATCAGTTGGGTGCACGAGTGGGTTACATCGAAC
TGGATCTCAACAGCGGTAAGATCCTTGAGAGTTTTCGCCCCGAAGAACGTTTTCCAATGATGAGCACTTT
TAAAGTTCTGCTATGTGGCGCGGTATTATCCCGTATTGACGCCGGGCAAGAGCAACTCGGTCGCCGCATA
CACTATTCTCAGAATGACTTGGTTGAGTACTCACCAGTCACAGAAAAGCATCTTACGGATGGCATGACAG
TAAGAGAATTATGCAGTGCTGCCATAACCATGAGTGATAACACTGCGGCCAACTTACTTCTGACAACGAT
CGGAGGACCGAAGGAGCTAACCGCTTTTTTGCACAACATGGGGGATCATGTAACTCGCCTTGATCGTTGG
GAACCGGAGCTGAATGAAGCCATACCAAACGACGAGCGTGACACCACGATGCCTGTAGCAATGGCAACAA
CGTTGCGCAAACTATTAACTGGCGAACTACTTACTCTAGCTTCCCGGCAACAATTAATAGACTGGATGGA
GGCGGATAAAGTTGCAGGACCACTTCTGCGCTCGGCCCTTCCGGCTGGCTGGTTTATTGCTGATAAATCT
GGAGCCGGTGAGCGTGGGTCTCGCGGTATCATTGCAGCACTGGGGCCAGATGGTAAGCCCTCCCGTATCG
TAGTTATCTACACGACGGGGAGTCAGGCAACTATGGATGAACGAAATAGACAGATCGCTGAGATAGGTGC
CTCACTGATTAAGCATTGGTAACTGTCAGACCAAGTTTACTCATATATACTTTAGATTGATTTAAAACTT
CATTTTTAATTTAAAAGGATCTAGGTGAAGATCCTTTTTGATAATCTCATGACCAAAATCCCTTAACGTG
AGTTTTCGTTCCACTGAGCGTCAGACCCCGTAGAAAAGATCAAAGGATCTTCTTGAGATCCTTTTTTTCT
GCGCGTAATCTGCTGCTTGCAAACAAAAAAACCACCGCTACCAGCGGTGGTTTGTTTGCCGGATCAAGAG
CTACCAACTCTTTTTCCGAAGGTAACTGGCTTCAGCAGAGCGCAGATACCAAATACTGTCCTTCTAGTGT
AGCCGTAGTTAGGCCACCACTTCAAGAACTCTGTAGCACCGCCTACATACCTCGCTCTGCTAATCCTGTT
ACCAGTGGCTGCTGCCAGTGGCGATAAGTCGTGTCTTACCGGGTTGGACTCAAGACGATAGTTACCGGAT
AAGGCGCAGCGGTCGGGCTGAACGGGGGGTTCGTGCACACAGCCCAGCTTGGAGCGAACGACCTACACCG
AACTGAGATACCTACAGCGTGAGCTATGAGAAAGCGCCACGCTTCCCGAAGGGAGAAAGGCGGACAGGTA
TCCGGTAAGCGGCAGGGTCGGAACAGGAGAGCGCACGAGGGAGCTTCCAGGGGGAAACGCCTGGTATCTT
TATAGTCCTGTCGGGTTTCGCCACCTCTGACTTGAGCGTCGATTTTTGTGATGCTCGTCAGGGGGGCGGA
GCCTATGGAAAAACGCCAGCAACGCGGCCTTTTTACGGTTCCTGGCCTTTTGCTGGCCTTTTGCTCACAT
GTTCTTTCCTGCGTTATCCCCTGATTCTGTGGATAACCGTATTACCGCCTTTGAGTGAGCTGATACCGCT
CGCCGCAGCCGAACGACCGAGCGCAGCGAGTCAGTGAGCGAGGAAGCGGAAGAGCGCCCAATACGCAAAC
CGCCTCTCCCCGCGCGTTGGCCGATTCATTAATGCAGCTGTGGAATGTGTGTCAGTTAGGGTGTGGAAAG
TCCCCAGGCTCCCCAGCAGGCAGAAGTATGCAAAGCATGCATCTCAATTAGTCAGCAACCAGGTGTGGAA
AGTCCCCAGGCTCCCCAGCAGGCAGAAGTATGCAAAGCATGCATCTCAATTAGTCAGCAACCATAGTCCC
GCCCCTAACTCCGCCCATCCCGCCCCTAACTCCGCCCAGTTCCGCCCATTCTCCGCCCCATGGCTGACTA
ATTTTTTTTATTTATGCAGAGGCCGAGGCCGCCTCGGCCTCTGAGCTATTCCAGAAGTAGTGAGGAGGCT
TTTTTGGAGGCCTAGGCTTTTGCAAAAAGCTTGGACACAAGACAGGCTTGCGAGATATGTTTGAGAATAC
CACTTTATCCCGCGTCAGGGAGAGGCAGTGCGTAAAAAGACGCGGACTCATGTGAAATACTGGTTTTTAG
TGCGCCAGATCTCTATAATCTCGCGCAACCTATTTTCCCCTCGAACACTTTTTAAGCCGTAGATAAACAG
GCTGGGACACTTCACATGAGCGAAAAATACATCGTCACCTGGGACATGTTGCAGATCCATGCACGTAAAC
TCGCAAGCCGACTGATGCCTTCTGAACAATGGAAAGGCATTATTGCCGTAAGCCGTGGCGGTCTGTACCG
GGTGCGTTACTGGCGCGTGAACTGGGTATTCGTCATGTCGATACCGTTTGTATTTCCAGCTACGATCACG
ACAACCAGCGCGAGCTTAAAGTGCTGAAACGCGCAGAAGGCGATGGCGAAGGCTTCATCGTTATTGATGA
CCTGGTGGATACCGGTGGTACTGCGGTTGCGATTCGTGAAATGTATCCAAAAGCGCACTTTGTCACCATC
TTCGCAAAACCGGCTGGTCGTCCGCTGGTTGATGACTATGTTGTTGATATCCCGCAAGATACCTGGATTG
AACAGCCGTGGGATATGGGCGTCGTATTCGTCCCGCCAATCTCCGGTCGCTAATCTTTTCAACGCCTGGC
ACTGCCGGGCGTTGTTCTTTTTAACTTCAGGCGGGTTACAATAGTTTCCAGTAAGTATTCTGGAGGCTGC
ATCCATGACACAGGCAAACCTGAGCGAAACCCTGTTCAAACCCCGCTTTAAACATCCTGAAACCTCGACG
CTAGTCCGCCGCTTTAATCACGGCGCACAACCGCCTGTGCAGTCGGCCCTTGATGGTAAAACCATCCCTC
ACTGGTATCGCATGATTAACCGTCTGATGTGGATCTGGCGCGGCATTGACCCACGCGAAATCCTCGACGT
CCAGGCACGTATTGTGATGAGCGATGCCGAACGTACCGACGATGATTTATACGATACGGTGATTGGCTAC
CGTGGCGGCAACTGGATTTATGAGTGGGCCCCGGATCTTTGTGAAGGAACCTTACTTCTGTGGTGTGACA
TAATTGGACAAACTACCTACAGAGATTTAAAGCTCTAAGGTAAATATAAAATTTTTAAGTGTATAATGTG
TTAAACTACTGATTCTAATTGTTTGTGTATTTTAGATTCCAACCTATGGAACTGATGAATGGGAGCAGTG
GTGGAATGCCTTTAATGAGGAAAACCTGTTTTGCTCAGAAGAAATGCCATCTAGTGATGATGAGGCTACT
GCTGACTCTCAACATTCTACTCCTCCAAAAAAGAAGAGAAAGGTAGAAGACCCCAAGGACTTTCCTTCAG
AATTGCTAAGTTTTTTGAGTCATGCTGTGTTTAGTAATAGAACTCTTGCTTGCTTTGCTATTTACACCAC
AAAGGAAAAAGCTGCACTGCTATACAAGAAAATTATGGAAAAATATTCTGTAACCTTTATAAGTAGGCAT
AACAGTTATAATCATAACATACTGTTTTTTCTTACTCCACACAGGCATAGAGTGTCTGCTATTAATAACT
ATGCTCAAAAATTGTGTACCTTTAGCTTTTTAATTTGTAAAGGGGTTAATAAGGAATATTTGATGTATAG
TGCCTTGACTAGAGATCATAATCAGCCATACCACATTTGTAGAGGTTTTACTTGCTTTAAAAAACCTCCC
ACACCTCCCCCTGAACCTGAAACATAAAATGAATGCAATTGTTGTTGTTAACTTGTTTATTGCAGCTTAT
AATGGTTACAAATAAAGCAATAGCATCACAAATTTCACAAATAAAGCATTTTTTTCACTGCATTCTAGTT
GTGGTTTGTCCAAACTCATCAATGTATCTTATCATGTCTGGATCAACTGGATAACTCAAGCTAACCAAAA
TCATCCCAAACTTCCCACCCCATACCCTATTACCACTGCCAATTACCTAGTGGTTTCATTTACTCTAAAC
CTGTGATTCCTCTGAATTATTTTCATTTTAAAGAAATTGTATTTGTTAAATATGTACTACAAACTTAGTA
GTTGGAAGGGCTAATTCACTCCCAAAGAAGACAAGATATCCTTGATCTGTGGATCTACCACACACAAGGC
TACTTCCCTGATTAGCAGAACTACACACCAGGGCCAGGGGTCAGATATCCACTGACCTTTGGATGGTGCT
ACAAGCTAGTACCAGTTGAGCCAGATAAGGTAGAAGAGGCCAATAAAGGAGAGAACACCAGCTTGTTACA
CCCTGTGAGCCTGCATGGGATGGATGACCCGGAGAGAGAAGTGTTAGAGTGGAGGTTTGACAGCCGCCTA
GCATTTCATCACGTGGCCCGAGAGCTGCATCCGGAGTACTTCAAGAACTGCTGATATCGAGCTTGCTACA
AGGGACTTTCCGCTGGGGACTTTCCAGGGAGGCGTGGCCTGGGCGGGACTGGGGAGTGGCGAGCCCTCAG
ATCCTGCATATAAGCAGCTGCTTTTTGCCTGTACTGGGTCTCTCTGGTTAGACCAGATCTGAGCCTGGGA
GCTCTCTGGCTAACTAGGGAACCCACTGCTTAAGCCTCAATAAAGCTTGCCTTGAGTGCTTCAAGTAGTG
TGTGCCCGTCTGTTGTGTGACTCTGGTAACTAGAGATCCCTCAGACCCTTTTAGTCAGTGTGGAAAATCT
CTAGCAGTGGCGCCCGAACAGGGACTTGAAAGCGAAAGGGAAACCAGAGGAGCTCTCTCGACGCAGGACT
CGGCTTGCTGAAGCGCGCACGGCAAGAGGCGAGGGGCGGCGACTGGTGAGTACGCCAAAAATTTTGACTA
GCGGAGGCTAGAAGGAGAGAGATGGGTGCGAGAGCGTCAGTATTAAGCGGGGGAGAATTAGATCGCGATG
GGAAAAAATTCGGTTAAGGCCAGGGGGAAAGAAAAAATATAAATTAAAACATATAGTATGGGCAAGCAGG
GAGCTAGAACGATTCGCAGTTAATCCTGGCCTGTTAGAAACATCAGAAGGCTGTAGACAAATACTGGGAC
AGCTACAACCATCCCTTCAGACAGGATCAGAAGAACTTAGATCATTATATAATACAGTAGCAACCCTCTA
TTGTGTGCATCAAAGGATAGAGATAAAAGACACCAAGGAAGCTTTAGACAAGATAGAGGAAGAGCAAAAC
AAAAGTAAGACCACCGCACAGCAAGCGGCCGGTGATCTTCAGACCTGGACGATATATATGAGGGACAATT
GGAGAAGTGAATTATATAAATATAAAGTAGTAAAAATTGAACCATTAGGAGTAGCACCCACCAAGGCAAA
GAGAAGAGTGGTGCAGAGAGAAAAAAGAGCAGTGGGAATAGGAGCTTTGTTCCTTGGGTTCTTGGGAGCA
GCAGGAAGCACTATGGGCGCAGCGTCAATGACGCTGACGGTACAGGCCAGACAATTATTGTCTGGTATAG
TGCAGCAGCAGAACAATTTGCTGAGGGCTATTGAGGCGCAACAGCATCTGTTGCAACTCACAGTCTGGG
