Features (pLannotate 1.2.2; 36 found; start..end, strand, type, name):
     21..121     +  CDS            Rev (fragment): human immunodeficiency virus 1 (HIV-1) Rev protein; rev; enhances nuclear export of unspliced and incompletely spliced viral mRNAs
    158..275     +  misc_feature   cPPT/CTS: central polypurine tract and central termination sequence of HIV-1
    312..336     -  misc_feature   MCS (fragment): pBluescript multiple cloning site
    341..1519    +  promoter       EF-1α promoter: strong constitutive promoter for human elongation factor EF-1α
   1629..2006    +  CDS            HVM18_MOUSE: Experimental evidence at protein level: Swiss-Prot protein existence level 1. From Mus musculus (Mouse).
   2058..2348    +  CDS            HVM56_MOUSE: Experimental evidence at protein level: Swiss-Prot protein existence level 1. From Mus musculus (Mouse).
   2403..2428    +  CDS            GFP nanobody (fragment): GFP-binding fragment of a single-chain camelid antibody (Rothbauer et al., 2008)
   2517..2537    +  CDS            SV40 NLS: nuclear localization signal of SV40 (simian virus 40) large T antigen
   2574..3536    +  CDS            IFP2.0: bacteriophytochrome-based monomeric infrared fluorescent protein (Yu et al., 2014)
   3555..3573    +  misc_feature   MCS (fragment): pBluescript multiple cloning site
   3573..4161    +  misc_feature   WPRE: woodchuck hepatitis virus posttranscriptional regulatory element
   4162..4184    +  misc_feature   MCS (fragment): pBluescript multiple cloning site
   4201..4269    +  CDS            nef (fragment): NEF_HV1Z2 - Experimental evidence at protein level: Swiss-Prot protein existence level 1. Extracellular Nef protein targets CD4(+) T-lymphocytes for apoptosis by interacting with CXCR4 surface receptors. From Human immunodeficiency virus type 1 group M subtype D (isolate Z2/CDC-Z34) (HIV-1).
   4271..4504    +  LTR            3' LTR (ΔU3): self-inactivating 3' long terminal repeat (LTR) from HIV-1
   4529..4547    -  promoter       SP6 promoter: promoter for bacteriophage SP6 RNA polymerase
   4775..5054    +  CDS            TcR (fragment): tetracycline efflux protein; tet; confers resistance to tetracycline
   5055..5103    -  misc_feature   bom (fragment): basis of mobility region from pBR322
   5205..5240    -  CDS            rop (fragment): Rop protein, which maintains plasmids at low copy number; rop
   5335..5439    +  promoter       AmpR promoter: bla
   5440..6300    +  CDS            AmpR: β-lactamase; bla; confers resistance to ampicillin, carbenicillin, and related antibiotics
   6471..7059    +  rep_origin     ori: high-copy-number ColE1/pMB1/pBR322/pUC origin of replication
   7242..7298    +  CDS            lacI (fragment): lac repressor; lacI; The lac repressor binds to the lac operator to inhibit transcription in E. coli. This inhibition can be relieved by adding lactose or isopropyl-β-D-thiogalactopyranoside (IPTG).
   7305..7634    +  promoter       SV40 promoter: SV40 enhancer and early promoter
   7834..7953    +  CDS            gpt (fragment): XGPT_ECOLI - Also known as gpp, gxu. Experimental evidence at protein level: Swiss-Prot protein existence level 1. Purine salvage pathway enzyme that catalyzes the transfer of the ribosyl-5-phosphate group from 5-phospho-alpha-D-ribose 1- diphosphate (PRPP) to the N9 position of the 6-oxopurines guanine and xanthine to form the corresponding ribonucleotides GMP (guanosine 5'- monophosphate) and XMP (xanthosine 5'-monophosphate), with the release of PPi. To a lesser extent, also acts on hypoxanthine (PubMed:9100006, PubMed:3886014). Does not ribophosphorylate adenine (PubMed:3886014). From Esch
   7953..8288    +  CDS            gpt (fragment): XGPT_ECOLI - Also known as gpp, gxu. Experimental evidence at protein level: Swiss-Prot protein existence level 1. Purine salvage pathway enzyme that catalyzes the transfer of the ribosyl-5-phosphate group from 5-phospho-alpha-D-ribose 1- diphosphate (PRPP) to the N9 position of the 6-oxopurines guanine and xanthine to form the corresponding ribonucleotides GMP (guanosine 5'- monophosphate) and XMP (xanthosine 5'-monophosphate), with the release of PPi. To a lesser extent, also acts on hypoxanthine (PubMed:9100006, PubMed:3886014). Does not ribophosphorylate adenine (PubMed:3886014). From Esch
   8383..8688    +  CDS            frsA (fragment): FRSA_ECOLI - Also known as yafA. Experimental evidence at protein level: Swiss-Prot protein existence level 1. Catalyzes the hydrolysis of esters (PubMed:15808744). Displays esterase activity toward pNP-butyrate (PubMed:15808744). May stimulate mixed-acid fermentation by acting as a fermentation/respiration switch that down-regulates respiration and up- regulates fermentation rates (PubMed:15169777). From Escherichia coli (strain K12).
   8692..8766    +  CDS            small t antigen (fragment): SV40 (simian virus 40) small t antigen
   8768..8833    +  intron         small t intron: SV40 (simian virus 40) small t antigen intron
   8963..8983    +  CDS            SV40 NLS: nuclear localization signal of SV40 (simian virus 40) large T antigen
   9302..9385    +  CDS            large T antigen (fragment): large T antigen from SV40 (simian virus 40)
   9408..9542    +  polyA_signal   SV40 poly(A) signal: SV40 polyadenylation signal
   9709..10038   +  CDS            nef (fragment): NEF_HV1BR - Experimental evidence at protein level: Swiss-Prot protein existence level 1. Extracellular Nef protein targets CD4(+) T-lymphocytes for apoptosis by interacting with CXCR4 surface receptors (PubMed:14990729). From Human immunodeficiency virus type 1 group M subtype B (isolate BRU/LAI) (HIV-1).
  10086..10343   +  LTR            5' LTR (truncated): truncated 5' long terminal repeat (LTR) from HIV-1
  10390..10515   +  misc_feature   HIV-1 Ψ: packaging signal of human immunodeficiency virus type 1
  10499..10837   +  CDS            HIV-1 gag (fragment): gag protein from human immunodeficiency virus 1; gag
  11012..11245   +  misc_feature   RRE: The Rev response element (RRE) of HIV-1 allows for Rev-dependent mRNA export from the nucleus to the cytoplasm.
>Addgene plasmid #162228 | pHR_EF1a-->GssmycLaG16LaG2_P2A_NLSIFP | addgene full sequence | sequence record 330438 | Addgene NGS Result
ATTCACCATTATCGTTTCAGACCCACCTCCCAACCCCGAGGGGACCCGACAGGCCCGAAGGAATAGAAGA
AGAAGGTGGAGAGAGAGACAGAGACAGATCCATTCGATTAGTGAACGGATCTCGACGGTATCGCCAAATG
GCAGTATTCATCCACAATTTTAAAAGAAAAGGGGGGATTGGGGGGTACAGTGCAGGGGAAAGAATAGTAG
ACATAATAGCAACAGACATACAAACTAAAGAATTACAAAAACAAATTACAAAAATTCAAAATTTTCGGGT
TTATTACAGGGACAGCAGAGATCCAGTTTGGATCGATAAGCTTGATATCGAATTCCGTGAGGCTCCGGTG
CCCGTCAGTGGGCAGAGCGCACATCGCCCACAGTCCCCGAGAAGTTGGGGGGAGGGGTCGGCAATTGAAC
CGGTGCCTAGAGAAGGTGGCGCGGGGTAAACTGGGAAAGTGATGTCGTGTACTGGCTCCGCCTTTTTCCC
GAGGGTGGGGGAGAACCGTATATAAGTGCAGTAGTCGCCGTGAACGTTCTTTTTCGCAACGGGTTTGCCG
CCAGAACACAGGTAAGTGCCGTGTGTGGTTCCCGCGGGCCTGGCCTCTTTACGGGTTATGGCCCTTGCGT
GCCTTGAATTACTTCCACCTGGCTGCAGTACGTGATTCTTGATCCCGAGCTTCGGGTTGGAAGTGGGTGG
GAGAGTTCGAGGCCTTGCGCTTAAGGAGCCCCTTCGCCTCGTGCTTGAGTTGAGGCCTGGCCTGGGCGCT
GGGGCCGCCGCGTGCGAATCTGGTGGCACCTTCGCGCCTGTCTCGCTGCTTTCGATAAGTCTCTAGCCAT
TTAAAATTTTTGATGACCTGCTGCGACGCTTTTTTTCTGGCAAGATAGTCTTGTAAATGCGGGCCAAGAT
CTGCACACTGGTATTTCGGTTTTTGGGGCCGCGGGCGGCGACGGGGCCCGTGCGTCCCAGCGCACATGTT
CGGCGAGGCGGGGCCTGCGAGCGCGGCCACCGAGAATCGGACGGGGGTAGTCTCAAGCTGGCCGGCCTGC
TCTGGTGCCTGGCCTCGCGCCGCCGTGTATCGCCCCGCCCTGGGCGGCAAGGCTGGCCCGGTCGGCACCA
GTTGCGTGAGCGGAAAGATGGCCGCTTCCCGGCCCTGCTGCAGGGAGCTCAAAATGGAGGACGCGGCGCT
CGGGAGAGCGGGCGGGTGAGTCACCCACACAAAGGAAAAGGGCCTTTCCGTCCTCAGCCGTCGCTTCATG
TGACTCCACGGAGTACCGGGCGCCGTCCAGGCACCTCGATTAGTTCTCGAGCTTTTGGAGTACGTCGTCT
TTAGGTTGGGGGGAGGGGTTTTATGCGATGGAGTTTCCCCACACTGAGTGGGTGGAGACTGAAGTTAGGC
CAGCTTGGCACTTGATGTAATTCTCCTTGGAATTTGCCCTTTTTGAGTTTGGATCTTGGTTCATTCTCAA
GCCTCAGACAGTGGTTCAAAGTTTTTTTCTTCCATTTCAGGTGTCGTGAGAATTCTCACGCGGCCGCCAC
CATGGGCGTTAAAGTCCTTTTCGCCCTGATCTGCATTGCCGTCGCAGAGGCCGAGCAGAAACTCATTAGT
GAGGAAGATCTGATGGCCCAGGTTCAGCTCGTAGAGTCAGGAGGCCGCCTTGTCCAGGCGGGGGATAGTC
TCAGGCTTAGCTGCGCTGCAAGCGGCCGGACTTTCAGCACGTCCGCTATGGCTTGGTTTAGGCAGGCCCC
CGGGAGAGAGCGCGAGTTCGTAGCAGCCATTACGTGGACCGTGGGAAACACCATCTTGGGTGACAGTGTG
AAAGGGCGATTCACCATCTCAAGGGATCGCGCTAAGAATACTGTTGACCTGCAAATGGACAATCTTGAGC
CCGAAGACACCGCCGTATACTATTGTAGCGCTAGAAGTCGGGGCTACGTGTTGTCCGTCCTCAGGTCTGT
CGACTCCTACGATTACTGGGGGCAGGGCACGCAAGTCACAGTGAGCGGAGGAGGTGGTTCAGGGGGCGGG
GGGAGCGGTGGCGGTGGCAGCATGGCACAGGTCCAGTTGGTAGAATCTGGCGGCGGCCTCGTTCAAGCGG
GGGGCTCACTTCGACTTTCATGTGCGGCCAGCGGGCGCACATTTTCAAACTACGCTATGGGCTGGTTTCG
ACAAGCCCCCGGAAAAGAGAGAGAGTTTGTGGCTGCCATAAGCTGGACTGGGGTGTCCACATACTACGCT
GATTCCGTAAAGGGCAGGTTCACGATAAGTAGAGATAATGACAAAAATACCGTTTACGTCCAGATGAACT
CCCTGATCCCGGAGGACACTGCCATCTACTATTGCGCTGCCGTTCGGGCCCGGAGCTTTTCCGACACTTA
CTCACGCGTCAACGAGTACGATTACTGGGGGCAGGGGACCCAGGTCACAGTTGCCAGCGGCAGCGGCGCC
ACAAACTTCTCTCTGCTAAAGCAAGCAGGTGATGTTGAAGAAAACCCCGGGCCTCATATGGTGGATCCAA
AAAAGAAGAGAAAGGTAGATCCAAAGAAGAAAAGGAAGGTTGGCAGCGGCTCCGCTCGGGACCCTCAACC
TTTCTTCCCTCCTCTGTATCTCGGAGGACCAGAGATCACTACTGAGAACTGCGAGCGGGAACCTATACAT
ATACCAGGTTCTATTCAACCTCATGGAGCACTGCTCACAGCCGATGGACATTCTGGCGAGGTGCTGCAAG
TTTCACTCAACGCAGCCACTTTCCTGGGCCAGGAACCAACTGTTCTGCGGGGACAGACCCTGGCAGCCCT
GCTGCCAGACCAGTGGCCTGCTCTGCAGACTGCCCTGCCTCCAGGCTGCCAGGACGCCCTGCAGTATCGC
GCCACCCTGGATTGGCCCGCCGCCGGACACCTGAGCCTGACCGTGCATAGGGTGGCCGAGCTGCTGATTC
TGGAATTCGAGCCTACTGAGGCATGGGACTCTATTGGACCCCACGCTCTGAGAAATGCAATGTTCGCTCT
GGAGAGTGCTCCTAATCTCCGGGCACTGGCTGAAGTCGCAACCCAAACAGTCCGGGAACTGTCAGGTTTC
GACCGGGTGATGCTGTACAAGTTTGCACCAGACGCAACAGGAGAGGTTATTGCCGAAGCAAGGCGCGAGG
GCATGCAGGCTTACCTCGGGCATAGGTTTCCCGCATCCACCACCCCTGCACAAGCTAGGGCCCTCTACAC
AAGACACCTGCTCCGGCTGACCGCAGACACCAGGGCTGCAGCAGTGCCCCTCGACCCCGTGCTGAATCCC
CAGACAAATGCTCCTACACCTCTGGGCGGAGCTGTCCTCAGAGCTACATCCCCAATGCACATGCAGTACC
TGAGGAATATGGGAGTGGGCTCCTCCCTGAGCGTCAGCGTCGTGGTCGGCGGCCAGCTGTGGGGACTGAT
TGTCTGCCACCATCAGACACCCTACGTGCTGCCACCCGATCTGCGGACCACCCTGGAGTATCTGGGGAGG
CTCCTGTCCCTGCAGGTGCAGAGGAAAGAAGCCTGACCGCAGGCATGCAAGCTTGATATCAAGCTTATCG
ATAATCAACCTCTGGATTACAAAATTTGTGAAAGATTGACTGGTATTCTTAACTATGTTGCTCCTTTTAC
GCTATGTGGATACGCTGCTTTAATGCCTTTGTATCATGCTATTGCTTCCCGTATGGCTTTCATTTTCTCC
TCCTTGTATAAATCCTGGTTGCTGTCTCTTTATGAGGAGTTGTGGCCCGTTGTCAGGCAACGTGGCGTGG
TGTGCACTGTGTTTGCTGACGCAACCCCCACTGGTTGGGGCATTGCCACCACCTGTCAGCTCCTTTCCGG
GACTTTCGCTTTCCCCCTCCCTATTGCCACGGCGGAACTCATCGCCGCCTGCCTTGCCCGCTGCTGGACA
GGGGCTCGGCTGTTGGGCACTGACAATTCCGTGGTGTTGTCGGGGAAATCATCGTCCTTTCCTTGGCTGC
TCGCCTGTGTTGCCACCTGGATTCTGCGCGGGACGTCCTTCTGCTACGTCCCTTCGGCCCTCAATCCAGC
GGACCTTCCTTCCCGCGGCCTGCTGCCGGCTCTGCGGCCTCTTCCGCGTCTTCGCCTTCGCCCTCAGACG
AGTCGGATCTCCCTTTGGGCCGCCTCCCCGCATCGATACCGTCGACCTCGAGGGAATTAATTCGAGCTCG
GTACCTTTAAGACCAATGACTTACAAGGCAGCTGTAGATCTTAGCCACTTTTTAAAAGAAAAGGGGGGAC
TGGAAGGGCTAATTCACTCCCAACGAAGACAAGATCTGCTTTTTGCTTGTACTGGGTCTCTCTGGTTAGA
CCAGATCTGAGCCTGGGAGCTCTCTGGCTAACTAGGGAACCCACTGCTTAAGCCTCAATAAAGCTTGCCT
TGAGTGCTTCAAGTAGTGTGTGCCCGTCTGTTGTGTGACTCTGGTAACTAGAGATCCCTCAGACCCTTTT
AGTCAGTGTGGAAAATCTCTAGCAGCATCTAGAATTAATTCCGTGTATTCTATAGTGTCACCTAAATCGT
ATGTGTATGATACATAAGGTTATGTATTAATTGTAGCCGCGTTCTAACGACAATATGTACAAGCCTAATT
GTGTAGCATCTGGCTTACTGAAGCAGACCCTATCATCTCTCTCGTAAACTGCCGTCAGAGTCGGTTTGGT
TGGACGAACCTTCTGAGTTTCTGGTAACGCCGTCCCGCACCCGGAAATGGTCAGCGAACCAATCAGCAGG
GTCATCGCTAGCCAGATCCTCTACGCCGGACGCATCGTGGCCGGCATCACCGGCGCCACAGGTGCGGTTG
CTGGCGCCTATATCGCCGACATCACCGATGGGGAAGATCGGGCTCGCCACTTCGGGCTCATGAGCGCTTG
TTTCGGCGTGGGTATGGTGGCAGGCCCCGTGGCCGGGGGACTGTTGGGCGCCATCTCCTTGCATGCACCA
TTCCTTGCGGCGGCGGTGCTCAACGGCCTCAACCTACTACTGGGCTGCTTCCTAATGCAGGAGTCGCATA
AGGGAGAGCGTCGAATGGTGCACTCTCAGTACAATCTGCTCTGATGCCGCATAGTTAAGCCAGCCCCGAC
ACCCGCCAACACCCGCTGACGCGCCCTGACGGGCTTGTCTGCTCCCGGCATCCGCTTACAGACAAGCTGT
GACCGTCTCCGGGAGCTGCATGTGTCAGAGGTTTTCACCGTCATCACCGAAACGCGCGAGACGAAAGGGC
CTCGTGATACGCCTATTTTTATAGGTTAATGTCATGATAATAATGGTTTCTTAGACGTCAGGTGGCACTT
TTCGGGGAAATGTGCGCGGAACCCCTATTTGTTTATTTTTCTAAATACATTCAAATATGTATCCGCTCAT
GAGACAATAACCCTGATAAATGCTTCAATAATATTGAAAAAGGAAGAGTATGAGTATTCAACATTTCCGT
GTCGCCCTTATTCCCTTTTTTGCGGCATTTTGCCTTCCTGTTTTTGCTCACCCAGAAACGCTGGTGAAAG
TAAAAGATGCTGAAGATCAGTTGGGTGCACGAGTGGGTTACATCGAACTGGATCTCAACAGCGGTAAGAT
CCTTGAGAGTTTTCGCCCCGAAGAACGTTTTCCAATGATGAGCACTTTTAAAGTTCTGCTATGTGGCGCG
GTATTATCCCGTATTGACGCCGGGCAAGAGCAACTCGGTCGCCGCATACACTATTCTCAGAATGACTTGG
TTGAGTACTCACCAGTCACAGAAAAGCATCTTACGGATGGCATGACAGTAAGAGAATTATGCAGTGCTGC
CATAACCATGAGTGATAACACTGCGGCCAACTTACTTCTGACAACGATCGGAGGACCGAAGGAGCTAACC
GCTTTTTTGCACAACATGGGGGATCATGTAACTCGCCTTGATCGTTGGGAACCGGAGCTGAATGAAGCCA
TACCAAACGACGAGCGTGACACCACGATGCCTGTAGCAATGGCAACAACGTTGCGCAAACTATTAACTGG
CGAACTACTTACTCTAGCTTCCCGGCAACAATTAATAGACTGGATGGAGGCGGATAAAGTTGCAGGACCA
CTTCTGCGCTCGGCCCTTCCGGCTGGCTGGTTTATTGCTGATAAATCTGGAGCCGGTGAGCGTGGGTCTC
GCGGTATCATTGCAGCACTGGGGCCAGATGGTAAGCCCTCCCGTATCGTAGTTATCTACACGACGGGGAG
TCAGGCAACTATGGATGAACGAAATAGACAGATCGCTGAGATAGGTGCCTCACTGATTAAGCATTGGTAA
CTGTCAGACCAAGTTTACTCATATATACTTTAGATTGATTTAAAACTTCATTTTTAATTTAAAAGGATCT
AGGTGAAGATCCTTTTTGATAATCTCATGACCAAAATCCCTTAACGTGAGTTTTCGTTCCACTGAGCGTC
AGACCCCGTAGAAAAGATCAAAGGATCTTCTTGAGATCCTTTTTTTCTGCGCGTAATCTGCTGCTTGCAA
ACAAAAAAACCACCGCTACCAGCGGTGGTTTGTTTGCCGGATCAAGAGCTACCAACTCTTTTTCCGAAGG
TAACTGGCTTCAGCAGAGCGCAGATACCAAATACTGTTCTTCTAGTGTAGCCGTAGTTAGGCCACCACTT
CAAGAACTCTGTAGCACCGCCTACATACCTCGCTCTGCTAATCCTGTTACCAGTGGCTGCTGCCAGTGGC
GATAAGTCGTGTCTTACCGGGTTGGACTCAAGACGATAGTTACCGGATAAGGCGCAGCGGTCGGGCTGAA
CGGGGGGTTCGTGCACACAGCCCAGCTTGGAGCGAACGACCTACACCGAACTGAGATACCTACAGCGTGA
GCTATGAGAAAGCGCCACGCTTCCCGAAGGGAGAAAGGCGGACAGGTATCCGGTAAGCGGCAGGGTCGGA
ACAGGAGAGCGCACGAGGGAGCTTCCAGGGGGAAACGCCTGGTATCTTTATAGTCCTGTCGGGTTTCGCC
ACCTCTGACTTGAGCGTCGATTTTTGTGATGCTCGTCAGGGGGGCGGAGCCTATGGAAAAACGCCAGCAA
CGCGGCCTTTTTACGGTTCCTGGCCTTTTGCTGGCCTTTTGCTCACATGTTCTTTCCTGCGTTATCCCCT
GATTCTGTGGATAACCGTATTACCGCCTTTGAGTGAGCTGATACCGCTCGCCGCAGCCGAACGACCGAGC
GCAGCGAGTCAGTGAGCGAGGAAGCGGAAGAGCGCCCAATACGCAAACCGCCTCTCCCCGCGCGTTGGCC
GATTCATTAATGCAGCTGTGGAATGTGTGTCAGTTAGGGTGTGGAAAGTCCCCAGGCTCCCCAGCAGGCA
GAAGTATGCAAAGCATGCATCTCAATTAGTCAGCAACCAGGTGTGGAAAGTCCCCAGGCTCCCCAGCAGG
CAGAAGTATGCAAAGCATGCATCTCAATTAGTCAGCAACCATAGTCCCGCCCCTAACTCCGCCCATCCCG
CCCCTAACTCCGCCCAGTTCCGCCCATTCTCCGCCCCATGGCTGACTAATTTTTTTTATTTATGCAGAGG
CCGAGGCCGCCTCGGCCTCTGAGCTATTCCAGAAGTAGTGAGGAGGCTTTTTTGGAGGCCTAGGCTTTTG
CAAAAAGCTTGGACACAAGACAGGCTTGCGAGATATGTTTGAGAATACCACTTTATCCCGCGTCAGGGAG
AGGCAGTGCGTAAAAAGACGCGGACTCATGTGAAATACTGGTTTTTAGTGCGCCAGATCTCTATAATCTC
GCGCAACCTATTTTCCCCTCGAACACTTTTTAAGCCGTAGATAAACAGGCTGGGACACTTCACATGAGCG
AAAAATACATCGTCACCTGGGACATGTTGCAGATCCATGCACGTAAACTCGCAAGCCGACTGATGCCTTC
TGAACAATGGAAAGGCATTATTGCCGTAAGCCGTGGCGGTCTGTACCGGGTGCGTTACTGGCGCGTGAAC
TGGGTATTCGTCATGTCGATACCGTTTGTATTTCCAGCTACGATCACGACAACCAGCGCGAGCTTAAAGT
GCTGAAACGCGCAGAAGGCGATGGCGAAGGCTTCATCGTTATTGATGACCTGGTGGATACCGGTGGTACT
GCGGTTGCGATTCGTGAAATGTATCCAAAAGCGCACTTTGTCACCATCTTCGCAAAACCGGCTGGTCGTC
CGCTGGTTGATGACTATGTTGTTGATATCCCGCAAGATACCTGGATTGAACAGCCGTGGGATATGGGCGT
CGTATTCGTCCCGCCAATCTCCGGTCGCTAATCTTTTCAACGCCTGGCACTGCCGGGCGTTGTTCTTTTT
AACTTCAGGCGGGTTACAATAGTTTCCAGTAAGTATTCTGGAGGCTGCATCCATGACACAGGCAAACCTG
AGCGAAACCCTGTTCAAACCCCGCTTTAAACATCCTGAAACCTCGACGCTAGTCCGCCGCTTTAATCACG
GCGCACAACCGCCTGTGCAGTCGGCCCTTGATGGTAAAACCATCCCTCACTGGTATCGCATGATTAACCG
TCTGATGTGGATCTGGCGCGGCATTGACCCACGCGAAATCCTCGACGTCCAGGCACGTATTGTGATGAGC
GATGCCGAACGTACCGACGATGATTTATACGATACGGTGATTGGCTACCGTGGCGGCAACTGGATTTATG
AGTGGGCCCCGGATCTTTGTGAAGGAACCTTACTTCTGTGGTGTGACATAATTGGACAAACTACCTACAG
AGATTTAAAGCTCTAAGGTAAATATAAAATTTTTAAGTGTATAATGTGTTAAACTACTGATTCTAATTGT
TTGTGTATTTTAGATTCCAACCTATGGAACTGATGAATGGGAGCAGTGGTGGAATGCCTTTAATGAGGAA
AACCTGTTTTGCTCAGAAGAAATGCCATCTAGTGATGATGAGGCTACTGCTGACTCTCAACATTCTACTC
CTCCAAAAAAGAAGAGAAAGGTAGAAGACCCCAAGGACTTTCCTTCAGAATTGCTAAGTTTTTTGAGTCA
TGCTGTGTTTAGTAATAGAACTCTTGCTTGCTTTGCTATTTACACCACAAAGGAAAAAGCTGCACTGCTA
TACAAGAAAATTATGGAAAAATATTCTGTAACCTTTATAAGTAGGCATAACAGTTATAATCATAACATAC
TGTTTTTTCTTACTCCACACAGGCATAGAGTGTCTGCTATTAATAACTATGCTCAAAAATTGTGTACCTT
TAGCTTTTTAATTTGTAAAGGGGTTAATAAGGAATATTTGATGTATAGTGCCTTGACTAGAGATCATAAT
CAGCCATACCACATTTGTAGAGGTTTTACTTGCTTTAAAAAACCTCCCACACCTCCCCCTGAACCTGAAA
CATAAAATGAATGCAATTGTTGTTGTTAACTTGTTTATTGCAGCTTATAATGGTTACAAATAAAGCAATA
GCATCACAAATTTCACAAATAAAGCATTTTTTTCACTGCATTCTAGTTGTGGTTTGTCCAAACTCATCAA
TGTATCTTATCATGTCTGGATCAACTGGATAACTCAAGCTAACCAAAATCATCCCAAACTTCCCACCCCA
TACCCTATTACCACTGCCAATTACCTGTGGTTTCATTTACTCTAAACCTGTGATTCCTCTGAATTATTTT
CATTTTAAAGAAATTGTATTTGTTAAATATGTACTACAAACTTAGTAGTTGGAAGGGCTAATTCACTCCC
AAAGAAGACAAGATATCCTTGATCTGTGGATCTACCACACACAAGGCTACTTCCCTGATTAGCAGAACTA
CACACCAGGGCCAGGGGTCAGATATCCACTGACCTTTGGATGGTGCTACAAGCTAGTACCAGTTGAGCCA
GATAAGGTAGAAGAGGCCAATAAAGGAGAGAACACCAGCTTGTTACACCCTGTGAGCCTGCATGGGATGG
ATGACCCGGAGAGAGAAGTGTTAGAGTGGAGGTTTGACAGCCGCCTAGCATTTCATCACGTGGCCCGAGA
GCTGCATCCGGAGTACTTCAAGAACTGCTGATATCGAGCTTGCTACAAGGGACTTTCCGCTGGGGACTTT
CCAGGGAGGCGTGGCCTGGGCGGGACTGGGGAGTGGCGAGCCCTCAGATCCTGCATATAAGCAGCTGCTT
TTTGCCTGTACTGGGTCTCTCTGGTTAGACCAGATCTGAGCCTGGGAGCTCTCTGGCTAACTAGGGAACC
CACTGCTTAAGCCTCAATAAAGCTTGCCTTGAGTGCTTCAAGTAGTGTGTGCCCGTCTGTTGTGTGACTC
TGGTAACTAGAGATCCCTCAGACCCTTTTAGTCAGTGTGGAAAATCTCTAGCAGTGGCGCCCGAACAGGG
ACTTGAAAGCGAAAGGGAAACCAGAGGAGCTCTCTCGACGCAGGACTCGGCTTGCTGAAGCGCGCACGGC
AAGAGGCGAGGGGCGGCGACTGGTGAGTACGCCAAAAATTTTGACTAGCGGAGGCTAGAAGGAGAGAGAT
GGGTGCGAGAGCGTCAGTATTAAGCGGGGGAGAATTAGATCGCGATGGGAAAAAATTCGGTTAAGGCCAG
GGGGAAAGAAAAAATATAAATTAAAACATATAGTATGGGCAAGCAGGGAGCTAGAACGATTCGCAGTTAA
TCCTGGCCTGTTAGAAACATCAGAAGGCTGTAGACAAATACTGGGACAGCTACAACCATCCCTTCAGACA
GGATCAGAAGAACTTAGATCATTATATAATACAGTAGCAACCCTCTATTGTGTGCATCAAAGGATAGAGA
TAAAAGACACCAAGGAAGCTTTAGACAAGATAGAGGAAGAGCAAAACAAAAGTAAGACCACCGCACAGCA
AGCGGCCGGCCGCTGATCTTCAGACCTGGAGGAGGAGATATGAGGGACAATTGGAGAAGTGAATTATATA
AATATAAAGTAGTAAAAATTGAACCATTAGGAGTAGCACCCACCAAGGCAAAGAGAAGAGTGGTGCAGAG
AGAAAAAAGAGCAGTGGGAATAGGAGCTTTGTTCCTTGGGTTCTTGGGAGCAGCAGGAAGCACTATGGGC
GCAGCGTCAATGACGCTGACGGTACAGGCCAGACAATTATTGTCTGGTATAGTGCAGCAGCAGAACAATT
TGCTGAGGGCTATTGAGGCGCAACAGCATCTGTTGCAACTCACAGTCTGGGGCATCAAGCAGCTCCAGGC
AAGAATCCTGGCTGTGGAAAGATACCTAAAGGATCAACAGCTCCTGGGGATTTGGGGTTGCTCTGGAAAA
CTCATTTGCACCACTGCTGTGCCTTGGAATGCTAGTTGGAGTAATAAATCTCTGGAACAGATTTGGAATC
ACACGACCTGGATGGAGTGGGACAGAGAAATTAACAATTACACAAGCTTAATACACTCCTTAATTGAAGA
ATCGCAAAACCAGCAAGAAAAGAATGAACAAGAATTATTGGAATTAGATAAATGGGCAAGTTTGTGGAAT
TGGTTTAACATAACAAATTGGCTGTGGTATATAAAATTATTCATAATGATAGTAGGAGGCTTGGTAGGTT
TAAGAATAGTTTTTGCTGTACTTTCTATAGTGAATAGAGTTAGGCAGGGAT
